>Addgene plasmid #148924 | pAc5.1B-EGFP-DmMe31B-CLLKtoAAAA_AH | depositor full sequence | sequence record 291372 | Full Sequence
CTTCAAGGAATTAATTCTATATTCTAAAAACACAAATGATACTTCTAAAAAAAATCATGAATGGCATCAA
CTCTGAATCAAATCTTTGCAGATGCACCTACTTCTCATTTCCACTGTCACATCATTTTTCCAGATCTCGC
TGCCTGTTATGTGGCCCACAAACCAAGACACGTTTTATGGCCATTAAAGCTGGCTGATCGTCGCCAAACA
CCAAATACATATCAATATGTACATTCGAGAAAGAAGCGATCAAAGAAGCGTCTTCGGGCGAGTAGGAGAA
TGCGGAGGAGAAGGAGAACGAGCTGATCTAGTATCTCTCCACAATCCAATGCCAACTGACCAACTGGCCA
TATTCGGAGCAATTTGAAGCCAATTTCCATCGCCTGGCGATCGCTCCATTCTTGGCTATATGTTTTTCAC
CGTTCCCGGGGCCATTTTCAAAGACTCGTCGGTAAGATAAGATTGTGTCACTCGCTGTCTCTCTTCATTT
GTCGAAGAATGCTGAGGAATTTCGCGATGACGTCGGCGAGTATTTTGAAGAATGAGAATAATTTGTATTT
ATACGAAAATCAGTTAGTGGAATTTTCTACAAAAACATGTTATCTATAGATAATTTTGTTGCAAAATATG
TTGACTATGACAAAGATTGTATGTATATACCTTTAATGTATTCTCATTTTCTTATGTATTTATAATGGCA
ATGATGATACTGATGATATTTTAAGATGATGCCAGACCACAGGCTGATTTCTGCGTCTTTTGCCGAACGC
AGTGCATGTGCGGTTGTTGTTTTTTGGAATAGTTTCAATTTTCGGACTGTCCGCTTTGATTTCAGTTTCT
TGGCTTATTCAAAAAGCAAAGTAAAGCCAAAAAAGCGAGATGGCAATACCAAATGCGGCAAAACGGTAGT
GGAAGGAAAGGGGTGCGGGGCAGCGGAAGGAAGGGTGGGGCGGGGCGTGGCGGGGTCTGTGGCTGGGCGC
GACGTCACCGACGTTGGAGCCACTCCTTTGACCATGTGTGCGTGTGTGTATTATTCGTGTCTCGCCACTC
GCCGGTTGTTTTTTTCTTTTTATCTCGCTCTCTCTAGCGCCATCTCGTACGCATGCTCAACGCACCGCAT
GTTGCCGTGTCCTTTATGCGTCATTTTGGCTCGAAATAGGCAATTATTTAAACAAAGATTAGTCAACGAA
AACGCTAAAATAAATAAGTCTACAATATGGTTACTTATTGCCATGTGTGTGCAGCCAACGATAGCAACAA
AAGCAACAACACAGTGGCTTTCCCTCTTTCACTTTTTGTTTGCAAGCGCGTGCGAGCAAGACGGCACGAC
CGGCAAACGCAATTACGCTGACAAAGAGCAGACGAAGTTTTGGCCGAAAAACATCAAGGCGCCTGATACG
AATGCATTTGCAATAACAATTGCGATATTTAATATTGTTTATGAAGCTGTTTGACTTCAAAACACACAAA
AAAAAAAATAAAACAAATTATTTGAAAGAGAATTAGGAATCGGACAGCTTATCGTTACGGGCTAACAGCA
CACCGAGACGAAATAGCTTACCTGACGTCACAGCCTCTGGAAGAACTGCCGCCAAGCAGAGAGAGAGAGA
AAAAGAGGGAGAGCAGCTTAGACCGCATGTGCTTGTGTGTGAGGCGTCTCTCTCTTCGTCTCCTGTTTGC
GCAAACGCATAGACTGCACTGAGAAAATCGATTACCTATTTTTTATGAATGAATATTTGCACTATTACTA
TTCAAAACTATTAAGATAGCAATCACATTCAATAGCCAAATACTATACCACCTGAGCGATGCAACGAAAT
GATCAATTTGAGCAAAAATGCTGCATATTTAGGACGGCATCATTATAGAAATGCTTCTTGCTGTGTACTT
TTCTCTCGTCTGGCAGCTGTTTCGCCGTTATTGTTAAAACCGGCTTAAGTTAGGTGTGTTTTCTACGACT
AGTGATGCCCCTACTAGAAGATGTGTGTTGCACAAATGTCCCTGAATAACCAATTTGAAGTGCAGATAGC
AGTAAACGTAAGCTAATATGAATATTATTTAACTGTAATGTTTTAATATCGCTGGACATTACTAATAAAC
CCACTATAAACACATGTACATATGTATGTTTTGGCATACAATGAGTAGTTGGGGAAAAAATGTGTAAAAG
CACCGTGACCATCACAGCATAAAGATAACCAGCTGAAGTATCGAATATGAGTAACCCCCAAATTGAATCA
CATGCCGCAACTGATAGGACCCATGGAAGTACACTCTTCATGGCGATATACAAGACACACACAAGCACGA
ACACCCAGTTGCGGAGGAAATTCTCCGTAAATGAAAACCCAATCGGCGAACAATTCATACCCATATATGG
TAAAAGTTTTGAACGCGACTTGAGAGCGGAGAGCATTGCGGCTGATAAGGTTTTAGCGCTAAGCGGGCTT
TATAAAACGGGCTGCGGGACCAGTTTTCATATCACTACCGTTTGAGTTCTTGTGCTGTGTGGATACTCCT
CCCGACACAAAGCCGCTCCATCAGCCAGCAGTCGTCTAATCCAGAGACCCCGGATCGGGGTACCAACATG
GTGAGCAAGGGCGAGGAGCTGTTCACCGGGGTGGTGCCCATCCTGGTCGAGCTGGACGGCGACGTAAACG
GCCACAAGTTCAGCGTGTCCGGCGAGGGCGAGGGCGATGCCACCTACGGCAAGCTGACCCTGAAGTTCAT
CTGCACCACCGGCAAGCTGCCCGTGCCCTGGCCCACCCTCGTGACCACCCTGACCTACGGCGTGCAGTGC
TTCAGCCGCTACCCCGACCACATGAAGCAGCACGACTTCTTCAAGTCCGCCATGCCCGAAGGCTACGTCC
AGGAGCGCACCATCTTCTTCAAGGACGACGGCAACTACAAGACCCGCGCCGAGGTGAAGTTCGAGGGCGA
CACCCTGGTGAACCGCATCGAGCTGAAGGGCATCGACTTCAAGGAGGACGGCAACATCCTGGGGCACAAG
CTGGAGTACAACTACAACAGCCACAACGTCTATATCATGGCCGACAAGCAGAAGAACGGCATCAAGGTGA
ACTTCAAGATCCGCCACAACATCGAGGACGGCAGCGTGCAGCTCGCCGACCACTACCAGCAGAACACCCC
CATCGGCGACGGCCCCGTGCTGCTGCCCGACAACCACTACCTGAGCACCCAGTCCGCCCTGAGCAAAGAC
CCCAACGAGAAGCGCGATCACATGGTCCTGCTGGAGTTCGTGACCGCCGCCGGGATCACTCTCGGCATGG
ACGAGCTGTACAAGCCAAGCTTGATGATGACTGAAAAGTTAAATTCTGGGCACACTAATTTAACAAGCAA
GGGGATTATAAATGATCTTCAAATTGCTGGAAACACAAGTGACGATATGGGCTGGAAATCAAAGCTGAAG
CTGCCGCCAAAGGACAACCGATTCAAAACAACTGATGTGACCGATACGCGAGGCAATGAATTCGAGGAGT
TTTGCCTTAAAAGAGAACTGCTTATGGGTATATTCGAGAAGGGATGGGAGCGCCCTTCGCCAATTCAGGA
AGCAGCTATTCCTATAGCATTAAGTGGAAAAGATGTGCTGGCTCGGGCCAAGAACGGCACAGGCAAGACA
GGAGCCTACTGCATCCCAGTTTTAGAACAAATCGACCCAACCAAGGACTACATTCAGGCACTTGTGATGG
TCCCCACCCGAGAGTTGGCGCTACAAACCTCACAGATATGTATTGAGCTGGCGAAACATCTTGATATCCG
GGTAATGGTCACAACGGGAGGTACCATTCTAAAGGATGACATTCTTCGTATTTATCAAAAAGTACAATTA
ATTATTGCCACTCCCGGACGAATATTAGATCTGATGGATAAGAAAGTTGCCGATATGTCGCATTGCAGAA
TATTAGTTTTGGATGAGGCCGATAAGCTATTGTCGCTTGATTTTCAAGGCATGCTGGATCATGTTATACT
AAAGTTACCAAAGGATCCACAGATCTTGCTATTTTCCGCAACATTTCCACTAACAGTCAAGAATTTCATG
GAGAAGCATTTACGCGAGCCTTACGAGATCAACCTGATGGAGGAGCTAACACTGAAGGGTGTCACTCAGT
ACTATGCATTCGTACAGGAGCGCCAGAAAGTACACGCCTTGAATACGGCCTTTTCGAAGCTGCAGATCAA
TCAGTCTATCATATTCTGCAATTCCACGCAACGTGTCGAGGCCTTGGCCAAAGCCATCACAGAGCTTGGA
TATTGCTGTTACTATATACACGCTAAGATGGCCCAGGCACACAGAAATCGAGTATTCCACGATTTCCGCC
AAGGACTCTGTCGCAATCTGGTGTGCTCCGACCTGTTCACCCGTGGTATCGACGTGCAGGCCGTGAATGT
AGTAATCAATTTCGATTTCCCACGAATGGCAGAGACATACTTGCATCGAATTGGTCGCTCAGGACGTTTC
GGTCATTTGGGTATTGCTATTAATCTGATAACCTACGAGGATCGGTTTGATCTGCATCGGATTGAAAAAG
AACTTGGAACCGAAATAAAGCCTATTCCGAAGGTCATAGACCCCGCCCTTTATGTCGCAAACGTTGGCGC
ATCCGTTGGCGATACTTGCAACAACAGTGATCTGAATAATTCTGCGAACGAGGAGGGCAACGTTAGCAAA
TAAGCGGCCGCTCGAGTCTAGAGGGCCCGCGGTTCGAAGGTAAGCCTATCCCTAACCCTCTCCTCGGTCT
CGATTCTACGCGTACCGGTCATCATCACCATCACCATTGAGTTTAAACCCGCTGATCAGCCTCGACTGTG
CCTTCTAAGGCCTGAGCTCGCTGATCAGCCTCGATCGAGGATCCAGACATGATAAGATACATTGATGAGT
TTGGACAAACCACAACTAGAATGCAGTGAAAAAAATGCTTTATTTGTGAAATTTGTGATGCTATTGCTTT
ATTTGTAACCATTATAAGCTGCAATAAACAAGTTAACAACAACAATTGCATTCATTTTATGTTTCAGGTT
CAGGGGGAGGTGTGGGAGGTTTTTTAAAGCAAGTAAAACCTCTACAAATGTGGTATGGCTGATTATGATC
AGTCGACCGATGCCCTTGAGAGCCTTCAACCCAGTCAGCTCCTTCCGGTGGGCGCGGGGCATGACTATCG
TCGCCGCACTTATGACTGTCTTCTTTATCATGCAACTCGTAGGACAGGTGCCGGCAGCGCTCTGGGTCAT
TTTCGGCGAGGACCGCTTTCGCTGGAGCGCGACGATGATCGGCCTGTCGCTTGCGGTATTCGGAATCTTG
CACGCCCTCGCTCAAGCCTTCGTCACTGGTCCCGCCACCAAACGTTTCGGCGAGAAGCAGGCCATTATCG
CCGGCATGGCGGCCGACGCGCTGGGCTACGTCTTGCTGGCGTTCGCGACGCGAGGCTGGATGGCCTTCCC
CATTATGATTCTTCTCGCTTCCGGCGGCATCGGGATGCCCGCGTTGCAGGCCATGCTGTCCAGGCAGGTA
GATGACGACCATCAGGGACAGCTTCAAGGATCGCTCGCGGCTCTTACCAGCCAGCAAAAGGCCAGGAACC
GTAAAAAGGCCGCGTTGCTGGCGTTTTTCCATAGGCTCCGCCCCCCTGACGAGCATCACAAAAATCGACG
CTCAAGTCAGAGGTGGCGAAACCCGACAGGACTATAAAGATACCAGGCGTTTCCCCCTGGAAGCTCCCTC
GTGCGCTCTCCTGTTCCGACCCTGCCGCTTACCGGATACCTGTCCGCCTTTCTCCCTTCGGGAAGCGTGG
CGCTTTCTCAATGCTCACGCTGTAGGTATCTCAGTTCGGTGTAGGTCGTTCGCTCCAAGCTGGGCTGTGT
GCACGAACCCCCCGTTCAGCCCGACCGCTGCGCCTTATCCGGTAACTATCGTCTTGAGTCCAACCCGGTA
AGACACGACTTATCGCCACTGGCAGCAGCCACTGGTAACAGGATTAGCAGAGCGAGGTATGTAGGCGGTG
CTACAGAGTTCTTGAAGTGGTGGCCTAACTACGGCTACACTAGAAGGACAGTATTTGGTATCTGCGCTCT
GCTGAAGCCAGTTACCTTCGGAAAAAGAGTTGGTAGCTCTTGATCCGGCAAACAAACCACCGCTGGTAGC
GGTGGTTTTTTTGTTTGCAAGCAGCAGATTACGCGCAGAAAAAAAGGATCTCAAGAAGATCCTTTGATCT
TTTCTACGGGGTCTGACGCTCAGTGGAACGAAAACTCACGTTAAGGGATTTTGGTCATGAGATTATCAAA
AAGGATCTTCACCTAGATCCTTTTAAATTAAAAATGAAGTTTTAAATCAATCTAAAGTATATATGAGTAA
ACTTGGTCTGACAGTTACCAATGCTTAATCAGTGAGGCACCTATCTCAGCGATCTGTCTATTTCGTTCAT
CCATAGTTGCCTGACTCCCCGTCGTGTAGATAACTACGATACGGGAGGGCTTACCATCTGGCCCCAGTGC
TGCAATGATACCGCGAGACCCACGCTCACCGGCTCCAGATTTATCAGCAATAAACCAGCCAGCCGGAAGG
GCCGAGCGCAGAAGTGGTCCTGCAACTTTATCCGCCTCCATCCAGTCTATTAATTGTTGCCGGGAAGCTA
GAGTAAGTAGTTCGCCAGTTAATAGTTTGCGCAACGTTGTTGCCATTGCTGCAGGCATCGTGGTGTCACG
CTCGTCGTTTGGTATGGCTTCATTCAGCTCCGGTTCCCAACGATCAAGGCGAGTTACATGATCCCCCATG
TTGTGCAAAAAAGCGGTTAGCTCCTTCGGTCCTCCGATCGTTGTCAGAAGTAAGTTGGCCGCAGTGTTAT
CACTCATGGTTATGGCAGCACTGCATAATTCTCTTACTGTCATGCCATCCGTAAGATGCTTTTCTGTGAC
TGGTGAGTACTCAACCAAGTCATTCTGAGAATAGTGTATGCGGCGACCGAGTTGCTCTTGCCCGGCGTCA
ACACGGGATAATACCGCGCCACATAGCAGAACTTTAAAAGTGCTCATCATTGGAAAACGTTCTTCGGGGC
GAAAACTCTCAAGGATCTTACCGCTGTTGAGATCCAGTTCGATGTAACCCACTCGTGCACCCAACTGATC
TTCAGCATCTTTTACTTTCACCAGCGTTTCTGGGTGAGCAAAAACAGGAAGGCAAAATGCCGCAAAAAAG
GGAATAAGGGCGACACGGAAATGTTGAATACTCATACTCTTCCTTTTTCAATATTATTGAAGCATTTATC
AGGGTTATTGTCTCATGAGCGGATACATATTTGAATGTATTTAGAAAAATAAACAAATAGGGGTTCCGCG
CACATTTCCCCGAAAAGTGCCACCTGACGTCTAAGAAACCATTATTATCATGACATTAACCTATAAAAAT
AGGCGTATCACGAGGCCCTTTCGT
Features (pLannotate 1.2.2; 10 found; start..end, strand, type, name):
     56..2568    +  promoter       Ac5 promoter: Drosophila melanogaster actin 5C promoter
   2588..3304    +  CDS            EGFP: EGFP is a basic (constitutively fluorescent) green fluorescent protein published in 1996, derived from Aequorea victoria. It is reported to be a rapidly-maturing weak dimer with moderate acid sensitivity.
   3314..4690    +  CDS            me31B: DDX6_DROME - Experimental evidence at protein level: Swiss-Prot protein existence level 1. ATP-dependent RNA helicase which is a core component of a variety of ribonucleoprotein complexes (RNPs) that play critical roles in translational repression and mRNA decapping during embryogenesis, oogenesis, neurogenesis and neurotransmission (PubMed:11546740, PubMed:16256742, PubMed:17178403, PubMed:18590813, PubMed:21267420, PubMed:21447556, PubMed:28875934, PubMed:28388438, PubMed:17982591, PubMed:31114929). Recruits core components and translational repressors to some RNP complexes, and mediates RNP
   4729..4770    +  CDS            V5 tag: epitope tag from simian virus 5
   4870..5004    -  polyA_signal   SV40 poly(A) signal: SV40 polyadenylation signal
   5027..5111    -  CDS            large T antigen (fragment): large T antigen from SV40 (simian virus 40)
   5112..5582    +  CDS            TcR (fragment): tetracycline efflux protein; tet; confers resistance to tetracycline
   5626..6214    -  rep_origin     ori: high-copy-number ColE1/pMB1/pBR322/pUC origin of replication
   6385..7245    -  CDS            AmpR: β-lactamase; bla; confers resistance to ampicillin, carbenicillin, and related antibiotics
   7246..7350    -  promoter       AmpR promoter: bla
