[The description below was written by a language model from this plasmid's Addgene catalogue record and pLannotate feature annotations shown in this document.]
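Description:
pAc5.1B-EGFP-DmMe31B-CLLKtoAAAA_AH is a 7,444-nt insect expression plasmid for producing a GFP-tagged mutant of the Drosophila melanogaster DEAD-box RNA helicase Me31B (the fly DDX6 orthologue). The catalogue lists the backbone as unknown, although the name and feature layout point to a pAc5.1-type vector. It is propagated in E. coli through a ColE1/pUC-family origin and selected with ampicillin via the β-lactamase gene and its own promoter. The record lists the plasmid as low copy even though the annotated origin is of the high-copy type. Short fragments annotated as tetracycline resistance and SV40 large T antigen appear to be non-functional backbone remnants. No selectable marker for insect cells is annotated, which is consistent with transient transfection rather than stable selection.

The expression cassette is driven by the strong constitutive Drosophila actin 5C promoter. It reads through EGFP followed closely by the me31B coding sequence, giving an N-terminal EGFP fusion, and ends in an SV40 polyadenylation signal. A V5 epitope tag is annotated downstream of the me31B ORF, but the record does not show whether it is in frame or cut off by a stop codon. As the name indicates, the insert carries a CLLK-to-AAAA substitution, in which a four-residue motif is replaced by alanines; the position and functional consequence of this change are not stated. The ORF was derived from the fly reference transcript. The associated publication concerns the Drosophila GIGYF protein in 4EHP-mediated mRNA repression, so the construct was probably used in fly cell culture to test protein interactions or localisation against wild-type Me31B. The depositor's sequence may be theoretical rather than fully verified.
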