Addgene plasmid #148924: pAc5.1B-EGFP-DmMe31B-CLLKtoAAAA_AH
Purpose: Insect Expression of DmMe31B-CLLKtoAAAA
Depositing lab: Elisa Izaurralde. Depositing organization: Max Planck Institute for Developmental Biology. Publication: Direct role for the Drosophila GIGYF protein in 4EHP-mediated mRNA repression. Ruscica V, Bawankar P, Peter D, Helms S, Igreja C, Izaurralde E. Nucleic Acids Res. 2019 Jul 26;47(13):7035-7048. doi: 10.1093/nar/gkz429. PubMed 31114929.
Backbone
  Vector backbone: Unknown
  Vector type: Insect Expression
Growth in bacteria
  Bacterial resistance: Ampicillin, 100 μg/mL
  Growth temperature: 37°C
  Growth strain: DH5alpha
  Copy number: Low Copy
Gene/Insert
  Gene/Insert name: DmMe31B-CLLKtoAAAA
  Species: D. melanogaster (fly)
  Entrez Gene: me31B (a.k.a. Dmel_CG4916, CG4916, DDX6, Dhh1p/Me31b, DmRH3, Dmel\CG4916, ME31B, Mat31B, Me31B, Me31b, l(2)k06607, me31b)
  Cloning method: Unknown
Terms and licenses: Academic/Nonprofit Terms; Industry Terms: Not Available to Industry
Depositor comments: ORF extracted from NCBI:NM_078809.3 Plasmids from this collection were made available to the research community and donated after the lab closed. Please note that the sequence provided by the depositing laboratory may be theoretical/predicted or based on Sanger sequencing results. There may be discrepancies between sequencing results obtained by Addgene and the depositor sequence. If an Addgene verified sequence is not available, please contact before placing your order to request that our lab fully sequence the plasmid.
How to cite: pAc5.1B-EGFP-DmMe31B-CLLKtoAAAA_AH was a gift from Elisa Izaurralde (Addgene plasmid # 148924 ; http://n2t.net/addgene:148924 ; RRID:Addgene_148924)
